Addgene plasmid #182384: ttAtCas12a+int
Purpose: Gives very high editing efficiency in barley. Also works in Brassica oleracea
Depositing lab: Wendy Harwood. Publication: Highly efficient genome editing in barley using novel LbCas12a variants and impact of sgRNA architecture. Lawrenson T, Hinchliffe A, Forner M, Harwood W. bioRxiv 2022.04.28.489853 10.1101/2022.04.28.489853.
Backbone
  Vector backbone: GoldenGate level 0
  Backbone size w/o insert (bp): 2247
  Total vector size (bp): 6921
  Vector type: CRISPR
Growth in bacteria
  Bacterial resistance: Spectinomycin, 50 μg/mL
  Growth temperature: 37°C
  Growth strain: DH5alpha
  Copy number: High Copy
Gene/Insert
  Gene/Insert name: LbCas12a coding sequence with D156R and Arabidopsis introns
  Species: A. thaliana (mustard weed); Lachnospiraceae bacterium
  Insert size (bp): 4674
  Mutation: D156R + 8 Arabidopsis introns added
  Promoter: None
  Cloning method: Restriction Enzyme; 5′ cloning site BsaI (not destroyed); 3′ cloning site BsaI (not destroyed)
  Sequencing primers: 5′ TCACATGTTCTTTCCTGCG; 3′ GTCTCATGAGCGGATACATATTTGAATG
Terms and licenses: Academic/Nonprofit Terms; Industry Terms: Not Available to Industry
Depositor comments: Please visit https://www.biorxiv.org/content/10.1101/2022.04.28.489853v1 for bioRxiv preprint.
How to cite: ttAtCas12a+int was a gift from Wendy Harwood (Addgene plasmid # 182384 ; http://n2t.net/addgene:182384 ; RRID:Addgene_182384)
