[The description below was written by a language model from this plasmid's Addgene catalogue record and pLannotate feature annotations shown in this document.]
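Description:
ttAtCas12a+int is a Golden Gate level 0 module plasmid that carries a promoterless coding sequence for a plant-adapted LbCas12a nuclease. It is not a finished expression vector. The backbone is small, about 2.2 kb of a roughly 6.9 kb total, and replicates in E. coli from a high-copy ColE1/pUC-type origin. Selection is with spectinomycin through the aadA aminoglycoside adenylyltransferase gene, which lies downstream of an annotated bla-type promoter. The short integrase, gentamicin acetyltransferase and lacI fragments flagged in the feature table appear to be leftovers from the origins of the resistance cassette and backbone, not functional genes.

The insert of about 4.7 kb encodes Cas12a from Lachnospiraceae bacterium with the D156R substitution, and eight Arabidopsis thaliana introns interrupt the coding sequence. Introns of this kind are generally added to boost transgene expression in plants. They probably also explain why the automated annotation detects Cas12a only as three separate fragments, which are matched by homology to the Francisella novicida orthologue rather than to LbCas12a itself. BsaI sites flank the insert at both ends and are retained, so the coding sequence can be released as a standard part. It can then be assembled with a chosen promoter, terminator and guide RNA units into higher-level transcription units and plant transformation vectors. The record lists no promoter, and no tags or nuclear localisation signals are annotated. According to the depositor, this Cas12a variant gives very high genome editing efficiency in barley and also works in Brassica oleracea.
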