Features (pLannotate 1.2.2; 9 found; start..end, strand, type, name):
    122..226     +  promoter       AmpR promoter: bla
    217..297     -  CDS            int (fragment): INT2_ECOLX - Protein inferred from homology: Swiss-Prot protein existence level 3. Putative integrase believed to be involved in the insertion of antibiotic resistance genes into plasmids and transposons. From Escherichia coli.
    385..441     +  CDS            GmR (fragment): gentamycin acetyltransferase; aacC1; confers resistance to gentamycin
    448..1236    +  CDS            aadA: S3AD_ECOLX - Experimental evidence at protein level: Swiss-Prot protein existence level 1. Mediates bacterial resistance to the antibiotics streptomycin and spectinomycin. From Escherichia coli.
   1410..1998    +  rep_origin     ori: high-copy-number ColE1/pMB1/pBR322/pUC origin of replication
   2181..2230    +  CDS            lacI (fragment): lac repressor; lacI; The lac repressor binds to the lac operator to inhibit transcription in E. coli. This inhibition can be relieved by adding lactose or isopropyl-β-D-thiogalactopyranoside (IPTG).
   2247..2804    +  CDS            cas12a (fragment): CS12A_FRATN - Also known as cpf1 From Francisella tularensis subsp. novicida (strain U112).
   4334..4738    +  CDS            cas12a (fragment): CS12A_FRATN - Also known as cpf1 From Francisella tularensis subsp. novicida (strain U112).
   4872..5252    +  CDS            cas12a (fragment): CS12A_FRATN - Also known as cpf1 From Francisella tularensis subsp. novicida (strain U112).
>Addgene plasmid #182384 | ttAtCas12a+int | addgene full sequence | sequence record 361472 | Addgene NGS Result
TGAGACCACGAAGTGGCTCTTCAGTGGACGAAAGGGCCTCGTGATACGCCTATTTTTATAGGTTAATGTC
ATGATAATAATGGTTTCTTAGACGTCAGGTGGCACTTTTCGGGGAAATGTGCGCGGAACCCCTATTTGTT
TATTTTTCTAAATACATTCAAATATGTATCCGCTCATGAGACAATAACCCTGATAAATGCTTCAATAATA
TTGAAAAAGGAAGAGTATGCGCTCACGCAACTGGTCCAGAACCTTGACCGAACGCAGCGGTGGTAACGGC
GCAGTGGCGGTTTTCATGGCTTGTTATGACTGTTTTTTTTTGGGGTACAGTCTATGCCTCGGGCATCCAA
GCAGCAAGCGCGTTACGCCGTGGGTCGATGTTTGATGTTATGGAGCAGCAACGATGTTACGCAGCAGGGC
AGTCGCCCTAAAACAAAGTTAAACATCATGAGGGAAGCGGTGATCGCCGAAGTATCGACTCAACTATCAG
AGGTAGTTGGCGTCATCGAGCGCCATCTCGAACCGACGTTGCTGGCCGTACATTTGTACGGCTCCGCAGT
GGATGGCGGCCTGAAGCCACACAGCGATATTGATTTGCTGGTTACGGTGACCGTAAGGCTTGATGAAACA
ACGCGGCGAGCTTTGATCAACGACCTTTTGGAAACTTCGGCTTCCCCTGGAGAGAGCGAGATTCTCCGCG
CTGTAGAAGTCACCATTGTTGTGCACGACGACATCATTCCGTGGCGTTATCCAGCTAAGCGCGAACTGCA
ATTTGGAGAATGGCAGCGCAATGACATTCTTGCAGGTATCTTCGAGCCAGCCACGATCGACATTGATCTG
GCTATCTTGCTGACAAAAGCAAGAGAACATAGCGTTGCCTTGGTAGGTCCAGCGGCGGAGGAACTCTTTG
ATCCGGTTCCTGAACAGGATCTATTTGAGGCGCTAAATGAAACCTTAACGCTATGGAACTCGCCGCCCGA
CTGGGCTGGCGATGAGCGAAATGTAGTGCTTACGTTGTCCCGCATTTGGTACAGCGCAGTAACCGGCAAA
ATCGCGCCGAAGGATGTCGCTGCCGACTGGGCAATGGAGCGCCTGCCGGCCCAGTATCAGCCCGTCATAC
TTGAAGCTAGACAGGCTTATCTTGGACAAGAAGAAGATCGCTTGGCCTCGCGCGCAGATCAGTTGGAAGA
ATTTGTCCATTACGTAAAAGGCGAGATCACCAAGGTAGTCGGCAAATAACTGTCAGACCAAGTTTACTCA
TATATACTTTAGATTGATTTAAAACTTCATTTTTAATTTAAAAGGATCTAGGTGAAGATCCTTTTTGATA
ATCTCATGACCAAAATCCCTTAACGTGAGTTTTCGTTCCACTGAGCGTCAGACCCCGTAGAAAAGATCAA
AGGATCTTCTTGAGATCCTTTTTTTCTGCGCGTAATCTGCTGCTTGCAAACAAAAAAACCACCGCTACCA
GCGGTGGTTTGTTTGCCGGATCAAGAGCTACCAACTCTTTTTCCGAAGGTAACTGGCTTCAGCAGAGCGC
AGATACCAAATACTGTTCTTCTAGTGTAGCCGTAGTTAGGCCACCACTTCAAGAACTCTGTAGCACCGCC
TACATACCTCGCTCTGCTAATCCTGTTACCAGTGGCTGCTGCCAGTGGCGATAAGTCGTGTCTTACCGGG
TTGGACTCAAGACGATAGTTACCGGATAAGGCGCAGCGGTCGGGCTGAACGGGGGGTTCGTGCACACAGC
CCAGCTTGGAGCGAACGACCTACACCGAACTGAGATACCTACAGCGTGAGCTATGAGAAAGCGCCACGCT
TCCCGAAGGGAGAAAGGCGGACAGGTATCCGGTAAGCGGCAGGGTCGGAACAGGAGAGCGCACGAGGGAG
CTTCCAGGGGGAAACGCCTGGTATCTTTATAGTCCTGTCGGGTTTCGCCACCTCTGACTTGAGCGTCGAT
TTTTGTGATGCTCGTCAGGGGGGCGGAGCCTATGGAAAAACGCCAGCAACGCGGCCTTTTTACGGTTCCT
GGCCTTTTGCTGGCCTTTTGCTCACATGTTCTTTCCTGCGTTATCCCCTGATTCTGTGGATAACCGTATT
ACCGCCTTTGAGTGAGCTGATACCGCTCGCCGCAGCCGAACGACCGAGCGCAGCGAGTCAGTGAGCGAGG
AAGCGGAAGAGCGCCCAATACGCAAACCGCCTCTCCCCGCGCGTTGGCCGATTCATTAATCACTCTGTGG
TCTCAAATGAGCAAGCTCGAGAAGTTTACCAACTGCTACAGCCTCTCTAAGACCCTCAGGTTCAAGGCTA
TCCCTGTGGGAAAGACCCAAGAGAATATCGACAACAAGAGGCTCCTCGTCGAGGATGAGAAGAGAGCTGA
AGATTACAAGGGCGTGAAGAAGCTCCTCGACAGGTACTACCTCAGCTTCATCAACGATGTGCTCCACAGC
ATCAAGCTCAAGAACCTCAACAACTACATCAGCCTCTTCCGTAAGAAAACCAGGACCGAGAAAGAGAACA
AAGAGCTTGAGAACCTCGAGATCAACCTCCGTAAAGAGATCGCCAAGGCTTTCAAGGGAAACGAGGGATA
CAAGAGCCTCTTCAAGAAGGATATTATCGAGACAATCCTGCCTGAGTTCCTGGACGATAAGGATGAGATC
GCTCTCGTGAACAGCTTCAACGGATTCACTACTGCCTTCACCGGATTCTTCAGAAACAGGGAAAACATGT
TCAGCGAAGAGGCCAAGAGCACCTCTATCGCTTTCAGATGCATCAACGAGAACCTCACGCGTTACATCAG
CAACATGGACATCTTCGAGAAGGTAACATTCCTTAGTTACCTTTCTTTTCTTTTTCCATCATAAGTTTAT
AGATTGTACATGCTTTGAGATTTTTCTTTGCAAACAATCTCAGGTGGACGCCATCTTCGATAAGCACGAG
GTGCAAGAAATCAAAGAGAAGATCCTCAACAGCGACTACGACGTCGAGGACTTTTTTGAAGGGGAGTTCT
TCAACTTCGTTCTCACCCAAGAGGGCATCGACGTGTACAACGCTATTATCGGAGGATTCGTGACCGAGTC
TGGGGAGAAGATTAAGGGACTCAACGAGTACATCAACCTGTACAACCAGAAAACGAAGCAGAAGCTCCCG
AAGTTCAAGCCGCTCTACAAGCAGGTCTGTCTTTCCTATTTCATATGTTTAATCCTAGGAATTTGATCAA
TTGATTGTATGTATGTCGATCCCAAGACTTTCTTGTTCACTTATATCTTAACTCTCTCTTTGCTGTTTCT
TGCAGGTTCTCTCTGATCGTGAGAGCCTCTCATTTTACGGTGAGGGTTACACCTCTGACGAGGAAGTGCT
TGAGGTTTTCCGTAACACCCTCAACAAGAACAGCGAGATCTTCTCGTCCATCAAGAAGTTGGAGAAGCTT
TTCAAGAACTTCGACGAGTACAGCAGCGCTGGGATCTTCGTTAAGAACGGACCTGCTATCAGCACCATCA
GCAAGGATATTTTCGGCGAGTGGAACGTGATCAGGGACAAGTGGAATGCTGAGTACGATGACATCCACCT
CAAGAAGAAGGCTGTCGTCACTGAGAAGTACGAGGATGACAGGCGTAAGTCGTTCAAGAAGATCGGCTCT
TTCAGCCTCGAGCAGCTTCAAGAATACGCTGATGCTGATCTCAGCGTGGTCGAGAAGCTCAAAGAGATCA
TCATCCAGAAGGTCGACGAGATCTACAAGGTAAGTTGTTACTTATGATTGTTTTCCTCTCTGCTACATGT
ATTTTGTTGTTCATTTCTGTAAGATATAAGAATTGAGTTTTCCTCTGATGATATTATTAGGTGTACGGGT
CCTCTGAGAAGTTGTTCGATGCTGATTTCGTCCTCGAGAAGAGTCTGAAGAAGAACGACGCTGTCGTCGC
GATCATGAAGGATTTGCTCGACAGCGTGAAGTCCTTCGAGAACTATATCAAGGCCTTCTTCGGAGAGGGC
AAAGAGACTAATAGGGACGAGTCTTTCTACGGGGATTTCGTGCTCGCTTACGATATCCTCCTCAAGGTGG
ACCATATCTACGACGCCATCAGAAACTACGTGACCCAGAAGCCTTACAGCAAGGACAAGTTCAAGTTGTA
CTTTCAGAACCCGCAGTTCATGGGCGGATGGGACAAAGACAAAGAGACAGATTACAGGGCCACCATCCTC
AGGTTAGTATCATATGAAGAAATACCTAGTTTCAGTTGATGAATGCTATTTTCTGACCTCAGTTGTTCTC
TTTTGAGAATTATTTCTTTTCTAATTTGCCTGATTTTTCTATTAATTCATTAGGTACGGGTCTAAGTACT
ACCTGGCCATCATGGACAAGAAATACGCCAAGTGCCTCCAAAAGATCGACAAGGATGACGTGAACGGGAA
CTATGAGAAGATCAACTACAAGCTCCTTCCGGGACCGAACAAGATGCTTCCTAAGGTGTTCTTCAGCAAG
AAATGGATGGCCTACTACAACCCGTCTGAGGACATCCAGAAAATCTACAAGAACGGGACCTTCAAGAAAG
GCGACATGTTCAACCTCAACGACTGCCACAAGCTCATCGATTTCTTCAAGGACAGCATCTCGCGTTACCC
GAAGTGGTCTAACGCTTACGACTTTAACTTCAGCGAGACAGAAAAGTACAAGGATATCGCCGGGTTCTAC
CGTGAGGTTGAGGAACAGGGTTACAAAGTTAGCTTCGAGAGCGCCTCCAAGAAAGAGGTAAATCCTGGTC
CACACTTTTACGATAAAAACACAAGATTTTAAACTATGAACTGATCAATAATCATTCCTAAAAGACCACA
CTTTTGTTTTGTTTCTAAAGTAATTTTTACTGTTATAACAGGTTGACAAGTTGGTCGAAGAGGGCAAGCT
CTACATGTTCCAGATCTATAACAAGGACTTCTCCGACAAGAGCCACGGAACTCCTAACCTCCATACGATG
TACTTCAAGCTGCTTTTCGACGAGAACAACCACGGGCAGATCAGACTTTCTGGTGGTGCTGAACTCTTCA
TGCGTAGGGCCTCACTCAAGAAAGAAGAGTTGGTTGTTCACCCGGCCAACTCTCCAATCGCTAACAAGAA
TCCTGACAACCCGAAAAAGACCACCACGCTGTCTTACGACGTCTACAAGGACAAAAGGTTCAGCGAGGAC
CAGTACGAGCTTCATATCCCGATCGCTATCAACAAGTGCCCGAAGAACATCTTCAAGATCAATACCGAGG
TAAGGACTTCTCATGAATATTAGTGGCAGATTAGTGTTGTTAAAGTCTTTGGTTAGATAATCGATGCCTC
CTAATTGTCCATGTTTTACTGGTTTTCTACAATTAAAGGTGAGGGTGCTGCTCAAGCACGATGATAACCC
TTACGTGATCGGAATCGATCGTGGTGAGAGAAACCTCCTCTACATCGTTGTGGTGGACGGAAAGGGAAAC
ATCGTCGAGCAGTACAGCCTGAACGAGATTATCAACAATTTCAACGGCATCAGGATCAAGACCGACTACC
ACTCACTCCTCGATAAGAAAGAAAAAGAGCGTTTCGAGGCCAGGCAGAACTGGACTTCTATCGAAAACAT
CAAAGAGTTGAAGGCCGGCTACATCTCTCAGGTGGTGCATAAGATCTGCGAGCTGGTGGAAAAGTACGAT
GCTGTGATCGCTCTTGAGGACCTCAACTCTGGGTTCAAGAACAGTAGAGTGAAGGTAAGTTCTGCATTTG
GTTATGCTCCTTGCATTTTAGGTGTTCGTCGCACTTCCATTTCCATGAATAGCTAAGATTTTTTTTCTCT
GCATTCATTCTTCTTGCCTCAGTTCTAACTGTTTGTGGTATTTTTGTTTTAATTATTGCTACAGGTTGAG
AAGCAGGTCTACCAAAAGTTCGAGAAGATGCTCATCGACAAGCTCAACTACATGGTGGACAAAAAGAGCA
ACCCTTGCGCTACCGGTGGTGCTCTTAAGGGATACCAGATCACGAACAAGTTCGAGTCCTTCAAGAGCAT
GAGCACCCAGAACGGCTTCATCTTCTATATCCCTGCTTGGCTCACCAGCAAGATCGATCCTTCTACTGGT
TTCGTGAACCTGCTCAAGACCAAGTACACCTCGATCGCCGACAGCAAGAAGTTCATCTCGTCTTTCGACA
GGATCATGTACGTGCCGGAAGAGGATCTTTTCGAGTTCGCTCTCGACTATAAGAACTTCAGCAGGACCGA
CGCCGACTACATTAAGAAGTGGAAGCTCTACTCCTACGGGAACCGTATCAGGATCTTCCGAAATCCGAAG
AAAAACAACGTGTTCGACTGGGAAGAAGTGTGCCTCACCTCTGCCTACAAAGAACTGTTCAACAAGTACG
GCATCAACTACCAGCAGGGTGATATCAGGGCTCTTTTGTGCGAGCAGAGCGACAAGGCATTCTACAGCTC
ATTCATGGCCCTCATGTCTCTCATGCTCCAGATGAGGAACTCTATCACCGGAAGGACCGATGTGGACTTC
CTTATCTCTCCGGTCAAGAACTCTGACGGGATCTTCTACGACAGCCGTAACTATGAGGCTCAAGAGAACG
CTATCCTGCCGAAGAATGCTGATGCAAACGGGGCTTACAACATTGCGAGAAAGGTAAAGCAACTGTGTTT
TAATCAATTTCTTGTCAGGATATATGGATTATAACTTAATTTTTGAGAAATCTGTAGTATTTGGCGTGAA
ATGAGTTTGCTTTTTGGTTTCTCCCGTGTTATAGGTTCTCTGGGCTATCGGGCAGTTTAAGAAAGCGGAA
GATGAGAAGCTGGACAAGGTGAAGATCGCCATCTCCAACAAAGAGTGGCTTGAGTACGCTCAGACCTCCG
TTAAGCACAAGAGGCCTGCTGCTACTAAGAAAGCTGGTCAGGCTAAGAAGAAGAAATGAGCTT
